>Addgene plasmid #75935 | STK16 gRNA (BRDN0001145107) | addgene full sequence | sequence record 184858 | Addgene Assembled Sequence
CCCGGGTGCAAAGATGGATAAAGTTTTAAACAGAGAGGAATCTTTGCAGCTAATGGACCTTCTAGGTCTT
GAAAGGAGTGGGAATTGGCTCCGGTGCCCGTCAGTGGGCAGAGCGCACATCGCCCACAGTCCCCGAGAAG
TTGGGGGGAGGGGTCGGCAATTGATCCGGTGCCTAGAGAAGGTGGCGCGGGGTAAACTGGGAAAGTGATG
TCGTGTACTGGCTCCGCCTTTTTCCCGAGGGTGGGGGAGAACCGTATATAAGTGCAGTAGTCGCCGTGAA
CGTTCTTTTTCGCAACGGGTTTGCCGCCAGAACACAGGTAAGTGCCGTGTGTGGTTCCCGCGGGCCTGGC
CTCTTTACGGGTTATGGCCCTTGCGTGCCTTGAATTACTTCCACCTGGCTGCAGTACGTGATTCTTGATC
CCGAGCTTCGGGTTGGAAGTGGGTGGGAGAGTTCGAGGCCTTGCGCTTAAGGAGCCCCTTCGCCTCGTGC
TTGAGTTGAGGCCTGGCCTGGGCGCTGGGGCCGCCGCGTGCGAATCTGGTGGCACCTTCGCGCCTGTCTC
GCTGCTTTCGATAAGTCTCTAGCCATTTAAAATTTTTGATGACCTGCTGCGACGCTTTTTTTCTGGCAAG
ATAGTCTTGTAAATGCGGGCCAAGATCTGCACACTGGTATTTCGGTTTTTGGGGCCGCGGGCGGCGACGG
GGCCCGTGCGTCCCAGCGCACATGTTCGGCGAGGCGGGGCCTGCGAGCGCGGCCACCGAGAATCGGACGG
GGGTAGTCTCAAGCTGGCCGGCCTGCTCTGGTGCCTGGCCTCGCGCCGCCGTGTATCGCCCCGCCCTGGG
CGGCAAGGCTGGCCCGGTCGGCACCAGTTGCGTGAGCGGAAAGATGGCCGCTTCCCGGCCCTGCTGCAGG
GAGCTCAAAATGGAGGACGCGGCGCTCGGGAGAGCGGGCGGGTGAGTCACCCACACAAAGGAAAAGGGCC
TTTCCGTCCTCAGCCGTCGCTTCATGTGACTCCACGGAGTACCGGGCGCCGTCCAGGCACCTCGATTAGT
TCTCGAGCTTTTGGAGTACGTCGTCTTTAGGTTGGGGGGAGGGGTTTTATGCGATGGAGTTTCCCCACAC
TGAGTGGGTGGAGACTGAAGTTAGGCCAGCTTGGCACTTGATGTAATTCTCCTTGGAATTTGCCCTTTTT
GAGTTTGGATCTTGGTTCATTCTCAAGCCTCAGACAGTGGTTCAAAGTTTTTTTCTTCCATTTCAGGTGT
CGTGACGTACGGCCACCATGACCGAGTACAAGCCCACGGTGCGCCTCGCCACCCGCGACGACGTCCCCAG
GGCCGTACGCACCCTCGCCGCCGCGTTCGCCGACTACCCCGCCACGCGCCACACCGTCGATCCGGACCGC
CACATCGAGCGGGTCACCGAGCTGCAAGAACTCTTCCTCACGCGCGTCGGGCTCGACATCGGCAAGGTGT
GGGTCGCGGACGACGGCGCCGCCGTGGCGGTCTGGACCACGCCGGAGAGCGTCGAAGCGGGGGCGGTGTT
CGCCGAGATCGGCCCGCGCATGGCCGAGTTGAGCGGTTCCCGGCTGGCCGCGCAGCAACAGATGGAAGGC
CTCCTGGCGCCGCACCGGCCCAAGGAGCCCGCGTGGTTCCTGGCCACCGTCGGAGTCTCGCCCGACCACC
AGGGCAAGGGTCTGGGCAGCGCCGTCGTGCTCCCCGGAGTGGAGGCGGCCGAGCGCGCCGGGGTGCCCGC
CTTCCTGGAGACCTCCGCGCCCCGCAACCTCCCCTTCTACGAGCGGCTCGGCTTCACCGTCACCGCCGAC
GTCGAGGTGCCCGAAGGACCGCGCACCTGGTGCATGACCCGCAAGCCCGGTGCCTGAACGCGTTAAGTCG
ACAATCAACCTCTGGATTACAAAATTTGTGAAAGATTGACTGGTATTCTTAACTATGTTGCTCCTTTTAC
GCTATGTGGATACGCTGCTTTAATGCCTTTGTATCATGCTATTGCTTCCCGTATGGCTTTCATTTTCTCC
TCCTTGTATAAATCCTGGTTGCTGTCTCTTTATGAGGAGTTGTGGCCCGTTGTCAGGCAACGTGGCGTGG
TGTGCACTGTGTTTGCTGACGCAACCCCCACTGGTTGGGGCATTGCCACCACCTGTCAGCTCCTTTCCGG
GACTTTCGCTTTCCCCCTCCCTATTGCCACGGCGGAACTCATCGCCGCCTGCCTTGCCCGCTGCTGGACA
GGGGCTCGGCTGTTGGGCACTGACAATTCCGTGGTGTTGTCGGGGAAATCATCGTCCTTTCCTTGGCTGC
TCGCCTGTGTTGCCACCTGGATTCTGCGCGGGACGTCCTTCTGCTACGTCCCTTCGGCCCTCAATCCAGC
GGACCTTCCTTCCCGCGGCCTGCTGCCGGCTCTGCGGCCTCTTCCGCGTCTTCGCCTTCGCCCTCAGACG
AGTCGGATCTCCCTTTGGGCCGCCTCCCCGCGTCGACTTTAAGACCAATGACTTACAAGGCAGCTGTAGA
TCTTAGCCACTTTTTAAAAGAAAAGGGGGGACTGGAAGGGCTAATTCACTCCCAACGAAGACAAGATCTG
CTTTTTGCTTGTACTGGGTCTCTCTGGTTAGACCAGATCTGAGCCTGGGAGCTCTCTGGCTAACTAGGGA
ACCCACTGCTTAAGCCTCAATAAAGCTTGCCTTGAGTGCTTCAAGTAGTGTGTGCCCGTCTGTTGTGTGA
CTCTGGTAACTAGAGATCCCTCAGACCCTTTTAGTCAGTGTGGAAAATCTCTAGCAGTACGTATAGTAGT
TCATGTCATCTTATTATTCAGTATTTATAACTTGCAAAGAAATGAATATCAGAGAGTGAGAGGAACTTGT
TTATTGCAGCTTATAATGGTTACAAATAAAGCAATAGCATCACAAATTTCACAAATAAAGCATTTTTTTC
ACTGCATTCTAGTTGTGGTTTGTCCAAACTCATCAATGTATCTTATCATGTCTGGCTCTAGCTATCCCGC
CCCTAACTCCGCCCATCCCGCCCCTAACTCCGCCCAGTTCCGCCCATTCTCCGCCCCATGGCTGACTAAT
TTTTTTTATTTATGCAGAGGCCGAGGCCGCCTCGGCCTCTGAGCTATTCCAGAAGTAGTGAGGAGGCTTT
TTTGGAGGCCTAGGGACGTACCCAATTCGCCCTATAGTGAGTCGTATTACGCGCGCTCACTGGCCGTCGT
TTTACAACGTCGTGACTGGGAAAACCCTGGCGTTACCCAACTTAATCGCCTTGCAGCACATCCCCCTTTC
GCCAGCTGGCGTAATAGCGAAGAGGCCCGCACCGATCGCCCTTCCCAACAGTTGCGCAGCCTGAATGGCG
AATGGG
[124 nt withheld, positions 3367-3490]
C
[91 nt withheld, positions 3492-3582]
A
[49 nt withheld, positions 3584-3632]
CCTTTGACGTTGGAGTCCACGTTCTTT
[37 nt withheld, positions 3660-3696]
ACCCTATCTCGGTCTATTCTTTTGATTTATAAGGGATTTTGCCGATTTCGGCCTATTGGTTAAAAAATGA
GCTGATTTAACAAAAATTTAACGCGAATTTTAACAAAATATTAACGCTTACAATTTAGGTGGCACTTTTC
GGGGAAATGTGCGCGGAACCCCTATTTGTTTATTTTTCTAAATACATTCAAATATGTATCCGCTCATGAG
ACAATAACCCTGATAAATGCTTCAATAATATTGAAAAAGGAAGAGTATGAGTATTCAACATTTCCGTGTC
GCCCTTATTCCCTTTTTTGCGGCATTTTGCCTTCCTGTTTTTGCTCACCCAGAAACGCTGGTGAAAGTAA
AAGATGCTGAAGATCAGTTGGGTGCACGAGTGGGTTACATCGAACTGGATCTCAACAGCGGTAAGATCCT
TGAGAGTTTTCGCCCCGAAGAACGTTTTCCAATGATGAGCACTTTTAAAGTTCTGCTATGTGGCGCGGTA
TTATCCCGTATTGACGCCGGGCAAGAGCAACTCGGTCGCCGCATACACTATTCTCAGAATGACTTGGTTG
AGTACTCACCAGTCACAGAAAAGCATCTTACGGATGGCATGACAGTAAGAGAATTATGCAGTGCTGCCAT
AACCATGAGTGATAACACTGCGGCCAACTTACTTCTGACAACGATCGGAGGACCGAAGGAGCTAACCGCT
TTTTTGCACAACATGGGGGATCATGTAACTCGCCTTGATCGTTGGGAACCGGAGCTGAATGAAGCCATAC
CAAACGACGAGCGTGACACCACGATGCCTGTAGCAATGGCAACAACGTTGCGCAAACTATTAACTGGCGA
ACTACTTACTCTAGCTTCCCGGCAACAATTAATAGACTGGATGGAGGCGGATAAAGTTGCAGGACCACTT
CTGCGCTCGGCCCTTCCGGCTGGCTGGTTTATTGCTGATAAATCTGGAGCCGGTGAGCGTGGGTCTCGCG
GTATCATTGCAGCACTGGGGCCAGATGGTAAGCCCTCCCGTATCGTAGTTATCTACACGACGGGGAGTCA
GGCAACTATGGATGAACGAAATAGACAGATCGCTGAGATAGGTGCCTCACTGATTAAGCATTGGTAACTG
TCAGACCAAGTTTACTCATATATACTTTAGATTGATTTAAAACTTCATTTTTAATTTAAAAGGATCTAGG
TGAAGATCCTTTTTGATAATCTCATGACCAAAATCCCTTAACGTGAGTTTTCGTTCCACTGAGCGTCAGA
CCCCGTAGAAAAGATCAAAGGATCTTCTTGAGATCCTTTTTTTCTGCGCGTAATCTGCTGCTTGCAAACA
AAAAAACCACCGCTACCAGCGGTGGTTTGTTTGCCGGATCAAGAGCTACCAACTCTTTTTCCGAAGGTAA
CTGGCTTCAGCAGAGCGCAGATACCAAATACTGTTCTTCTAGTGTAGCCGTAGTTAGGCCACCACTTCAA
GAACTCTGTAGCACCGCCTACATACCTCGCTCTGCTAATCCTGTTACCAGTGGCTGCTGCCAGTGGCGAT
AAGTCGTGTCTTACCGGGTTGGACTCAAGACGATAGTTACCGGATAAGGCGCAGCGGTCGGGCTGAACGG
GGGGTTCGTGCACACAGCCCAGCTTGGAGCGAACGACCTACACCGAACTGAGATACCTACAGCGTGAGCT
ATGAGAAAGCGCCACGCTTCCCGAAGGGAGAAAGGCGGACAGGTATCCGGTAAGCGGCAGGGTCGGAACA
GGAGAGCGCACGAGGGAGCTTCCAGGGGGAAACGCCTGGTATCTTTATAGTCCTGTCGGGTTTCGCCACC
TCTGACTTGAGCGTCGATTTTTGTGATGCTCGTCAGGGGGGCGGAGCCTATGGAAAAACGCCAGCAACGC
GGCCTTTTTACGGTTCCTGGCCTTTTGCTGGCCTTTTGCTCACATGTTCTTTCCTGCGTTATCCCCTGAT
TCTGTGGATAACCGTATTACCGCCTTTGAGTGAGCTGATACCGCTCGCCGCAGCCGAACGACCGAGCGCA
GCGAGTCAGTGAGCGAGGAAGCGGAAGAGCGCCCAATACGCAAACCGCCTCTCCCCGCGCGTTGGCCGAT
TCATTAATGCAGCTGGCACGACAGGTTTCCCGACTGGAAAGCGGGCAGTGAGCGCAACGCAATTAATGTG
AGTTAGCTCACTCATTAGGCACCCCAGGCTTTACACTTTATGCTTCCGGCTCGTATGTTGTGTGGAATTG
TGAGCGGATAACAATTTCACACAGGAAACAGCTATGACCATGATTACGCCAAGCGCGCAATTAACCCTCA
CTAAAGGGAACAAAAGCTGGAGCTGCAAGCTTAATGTAGTCTTATGCAATACTCTTGTAGTCTTGCAACA
TGGTAACGATGAGTTAGCAACATGCCTTACAAGGAGAGAAAAAGCACCGTGCATGCCGATTGGTGGAAGT
AAGGTGGTACGATCGTGCCTTATTAGGAAGGCAACAGACGGGTCTGACATGGATTGGACGAACCACTGAA
TTGCCGCATTGCAGAGATATTGTATTTAAGTGCCTAGCTCGATACATAAACGGGTCTCTCTGGTTAGACC
AGATCTGAGCCTGGGAGCTCTCTGGCTAACTAGGGAACCCACTGCTTAAGCCTCAATAAAGCTTGCCTTG
AGTGCTTCAAGTAGTGTGTGCCCGTCTGTTGTGTGACTCTGGTAACTAGAGATCCCTCAGACCCTTTTAG
TCAGTGTGGAAAATCTCTAGCAGTGGCGCCCGAACAGGGACTTGAAAGCGAAAGGGAAACCAGAGGAGCT
CTCTCGACGCAGGACTCGGCTTGCTGAAGCGCGCACGGCAAGAGGCGAGGGGCGGCGACTGGTGAGTACG
CCAAAAATTTTGACTAGCGGAGGCTAGAAGGAGAGAGATGGGTGCGAGAGCGTCAGTATTAAGCGGGGGA
GAATTAGATCGCGATGGGAAAAAATTCGGTTAAGGCCAGGGGGAAAGAAAAAATATAAATTAAAACATAT
AGTATGGGCAAGCAGGGAGCTAGAACGATTCGCAGTTAATCCTGGCCTGTTAGAAACATCAGAAGGCTGT
AGACAAATACTGGGACAGCTACAACCATCCCTTCAGACAGGATCAGAAGAACTTAGATCATTATATAATA
CAGTAGCAACCCTCTATTGTGTGCATCAAAGGATAGAGATAAAAGACACCAAGGAAGCTTTAGACAAGAT
AGAGGAAGAGCAAAACAAAAGTAAGACCACCGCACAGCAAGCGGCCGCTGATCTTCAGACCTGGAGGAGG
AGATATGAGGGACAATTGGAGAAGTGAATTATATAAATATAAAGTAGTAAAAATTGAACCATTAGGAGTA
GCACCCACCAAGGCAAAGAGAAGAGTGGTGCAGAGAGAAAAAAGAGCAGTGGGAATAGGAGCTTTGTTCC
TTGGGTTCTTGGGAGCAGCAGGAAGCACTATGGGCGCAGCGTCAATGACGCTGACGGTACAGGCCAGACA
ATTATTGTCTGGTATAGTGCAGCAGCAGAACAATTTGCTGAGGGCTATTGAGGCGCAACAGCATCTGTTG
CAACTCACAGTCTGGGGCATCAAGCAGCTCCAGGCAAGAATCCTGGCTGTGGAAAGATACCTAAAGGATC
AACAGCTCCTGGGGATTTGGGGTTGCTCTGGAAAACTCATTTGCACCACTGCTGTGCCTTGGAATGCTAG
TTGGAGTAATAAATCTCTGGAACAGATTTGGAATCACACGACCTGGATGGAGTGGGACAGAGAAATTAAC
AATTACACAAGCTTAATACACTCCTTAATTGAAGAATCGCAAAACCAGCAAGAAAAGAATGAACAAGAAT
TATTGGAATTAGATAAATGGGCAAGTTTGTGGAATTGGTTTAACATAACAAATTGGCTGTGGTATATAAA
ATTATTCATAATGATAGTAGGAGGCTTGGTAGGTTTAAGAATAGTTTTTGCTGTACTTTCTATAGTGAAT
AGAGTTAGGCAGGGATATTCACCATTATCGTTTCAGACCCACCTCCCAACCCCGAGGGGACCCAGAGAGG
GCCTATTTCCCATGATTCCTTCATATTTGCATATACGATACAAGGCTGTTAGAGAGATAATTAGAATTAA
TTTGACTGTAAACACAAAGATATTAGTACAAAATACGTGACGTAGAAAGTAATAATTTCTTGGGTAGTTT
GCAGTTTTAAAATTATGTTTTAAAATGGACTATCATATGCTTACCGTAACTTGAAAGTATTTCGATTTCT
TGGCTTTATATATCTTGTGGAAAGGACGAAACACCGGAATCAAGCATGCATCCATGGTTTTAGAGCTAGA
AATAGCAAGTTAAAATAAGGCTAGTCCGTTATCAACTTGAAAAAGTGGCACCGAGTCGGTGCTTTTTTAA
GCTTGGCGTAACTAGATCTTGAGACAAATGGCAGTATTCATCCACAATTTTAAAAGAAAAGGGGGGATTG
GGGGGTACAGTGCAGGGGAAAGAATAGTAGACATAATAGCAACAGACATACAAACTAAAGAATTACAAAA
ACAAATTACAAAAATTCAAAATTTTCGGGTTTATTACAGGGACAGCAGAGATCCACTTTGGCGCCGGCTC
GAGGGGG
Features (pLannotate 1.2.2; 29 found; start..end, strand, type, name):
     14..80      +  CDS            small t antigen (fragment): SV40 (simian virus 40) small t antigen
    106..317     +  promoter       EF-1α core promoter: core promoter for human elongation factor EF-1α
    318..1256    +  intron         EF-1α intron A: intron upstream of the start codon of human EF-1α
   1278..1877    +  CDS            PuroR (fragment): puromycin N-acetyltransferase; pac from Streptomyces; confers resistance to puromycin
   1893..2481    +  misc_feature   WPRE: woodchuck hepatitis virus posttranscriptional regulatory element
   2532..2551    +  misc_feature   cPPT/CTS (fragment): central polypurine tract and central termination sequence of HIV-1
   2553..2786    +  LTR            3' LTR (ΔU3): self-inactivating 3' long terminal repeat (LTR) from HIV-1
   2864..2985    +  polyA_signal   SV40 poly(A) signal: SV40 polyadenylation signal
   3025..3160    +  rep_origin     SV40 ori: SV40 origin of replication
   3181..3199    -  promoter       T7 promoter: promoter for bacteriophage T7 RNA polymerase
   3207..3362    +  CDS            lacZα (fragment): LacZα fragment of β-galactosidase; lacZ fragment
   3367..3795    +  rep_origin     f1 ori (sequence partly withheld): f1 bacteriophage origin of replication; arrow indicates direction of (+) strand synthesis
   3848..3952    +  promoter       AmpR promoter: bla
   3953..4813    +  CDS            AmpR: β-lactamase; bla; confers resistance to ampicillin, carbenicillin, and related antibiotics
   4984..5572    +  rep_origin     ori: high-copy-number ColE1/pMB1/pBR322/pUC origin of replication
   5755..5847    +  CDS            lacI (fragment): lac repressor; lacI; The lac repressor binds to the lac operator to inhibit transcription in E. coli. This inhibition can be relieved by adding lactose or isopropyl-β-D-thiogalactopyranoside (IPTG).
   5860..5881    +  protein_bind   CAP binding site: CAP binding activates transcription in the presence of cAMP. E. coli catabolite activator protein
   5896..5926    +  promoter       lac promoter: promoter for the E. coli lac operon
   5934..5950    +  protein_bind   lac operator: The lac repressor binds to the lac operator to inhibit transcription in E. coli. This inhibition can be relieved by adding lactose or isopropyl-β-D-thiogalactopyranoside (IPTG). lac repressor encoded by lacI
   5995..6013    +  promoter       T3 promoter: promoter for bacteriophage T3 RNA polymerase
   6041..6267    +  promoter       RSV promoter: Rous sarcoma virus enhancer/promoter
   6268..6448    +  LTR            5' LTR (truncated): truncated 5' long terminal repeat (LTR) from HIV-1
   6495..6620    +  misc_feature   HIV-1 Ψ: packaging signal of human immunodeficiency virus type 1
   6604..6967    +  CDS            HIV-1 gag (fragment): gag protein from human immunodeficiency virus 1; gag
   7113..7346    +  misc_feature   RRE: The Rev response element (RRE) of HIV-1 allows for Rev-dependent mRNA export from the nucleus to the cytoplasm.
   7723..7749    +  CDS            Rev (fragment): human immunodeficiency virus 1 (HIV-1) Rev protein; rev; enhances nuclear export of unspliced and incompletely spliced viral mRNAs
   7753..7993    +  promoter       U6 promoter: RNA polymerase III promoter for human U6 snRNA
   8023..8098    +  misc_RNA       gRNA scaffold: guide RNA scaffold for the Streptococcus pyogenes CRISPR/Cas9 system
   8154..8271    +  misc_feature   cPPT/CTS: central polypurine tract and central termination sequence of HIV-1
