[The description below was written by a language model from this plasmid's Addgene catalogue record and pLannotate feature annotations shown in this document.]
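Description:
STK16 gRNA (BRDN0001145107) is a third-generation lentiviral guide RNA plasmid built on the lentiGuide-Puro backbone and designed to direct Streptococcus pyogenes Cas9 to the human serine/threonine kinase gene STK16. It is propagated in E. coli as a high-copy plasmid through a ColE1/pUC-type origin with ampicillin (β-lactamase) selection. The backbone also carries an f1 origin, an SV40 origin and poly(A) signal, and leftover lac and T7/T3 cloning-vector elements that play no role in the payload.

The transfer cassette begins with an RSV promoter fused to a truncated HIV-1 5' LTR, which makes genomic RNA production Tat-independent. This is followed by the Ψ packaging signal with a partial gag sequence, and the Rev response element for Rev-dependent nuclear export. It ends in a ΔU3 self-inactivating 3' LTR. Within these boundaries, a human U6 RNA polymerase III promoter drives the STK16-specific 20-nucleotide spacer joined to the S. pyogenes gRNA scaffold. A cPPT/CTS element, which aids nuclear import of the viral genome, lies downstream. A separate Pol II unit uses the EF-1α core promoter with its intron A to express puromycin N-acetyltransferase for selecting transduced mammalian cells, and a WPRE enhances transcript expression.

The plasmid does not encode Cas9, so it must be paired with a separate Cas9 vector or used in cells that already express the nuclease. The guide was designed against a human STK16 reference transcript. It belongs to a human kinome gRNA collection associated with work on optimised sgRNA design, and is suited to knockout of STK16 in Cas9-expressing human cells.
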