Addgene plasmid #75935: STK16 gRNA (BRDN0001145107)
Purpose: 3rd generation lentiviral gRNA plasmid targeting human STK16
Depositing lab: John Doench & David Root. Depositing organization: Broad Institute. Publication: Optimized sgRNA design to maximize activity and minimize off-target effects of CRISPR-Cas9. Doench JG, Fusi N, Sullender M, Hegde M, Vaimberg EW, Donovan KF, Smith I, Tothova Z, Wilen C, Orchard R, Virgin HW, Listgarten J, Root DE. Nat Biotechnol. 2016 Jan 18. doi: 10.1038/nbt.3437. PubMed 26780180.
Backbone
  Vector backbone: lentiGuide-Puro
  Backbone manufacturer: Zhang Lab (Addgene plasmid # 52963)
  Vector type: Mammalian Expression, Lentiviral, CRISPR
  Selectable markers: Puromycin
Growth in bacteria
  Bacterial resistance: Ampicillin, 100 μg/mL
  Growth temperature: 37°C
  Growth strain: DH5alpha
  Copy number: High Copy
Gene/Insert
  Gene/Insert name: STK16 (alt names: STK16; NM_001008910.2)
  gRNA/shRNA sequence: GAATCAAGCATGCATCCATG
  Species: H. sapiens (human)
  Entrez Gene: STK16 (a.k.a. KRCT, MPSK, PKL12, PSK, TSF1, hPSK)
  Promoter: hU6
  Cloning method: Unknown
  Sequencing primers: 5′ U6-F; 3′ pS2-R
Terms and licenses: Academic/Nonprofit Terms; Industry Terms: Not Available to Industry
Depositor comments: The gRNA was designed to target the following Genbank reference sequence(s): NM_001008910.2. Note that this plasmid does NOT contain Cas9. It should be used in conjunction with lentiCas9-Blast (Addgene #52962) or otherwise with cell lines already expressing Cas9. Browse the full kinome gRNA library at http://www.addgene.org/pooled-library/broadgpp-human-kinome/ or visit http://www.broadinstitute.org/rnai/public/ for detailed protocols and information.
How to cite: STK16 gRNA (BRDN0001145107) was a gift from John Doench & David Root (Addgene plasmid # 75935 ; http://n2t.net/addgene:75935 ; RRID:Addgene_75935)
