>Addgene plasmid #75935 | STK16 gRNA (BRDN0001145107) | depositor partial sequence | sequence record 143395 | Target Sequence
GAATCAAGCATGCATCCATG
