>Addgene plasmid #75935 | STK16 gRNA (BRDN0001145107) | addgene partial sequence | sequence record 184857 | hU6-F
AATACGTGACGTAGAAAGTAATAATTTCTTGGGTAGTTTGCAGTTTTAAAATTATGTTTTAAAATGGACT
ATCATATGCTTACCGTAACTTGAAAGTATTTCGATTTCTTGGCTTTATATATCTTGTGGAAAGGACGAAA
CACCGGAATCAAGCATGCATCCATGGTTTTAGAGCTAGAAATAGCAAGTTAAAATAAGGCTAGTCCGTTA
TCAACTTGAAAAAGTGGCACCGAGTCGGTGCTTTTTTAAGCTTGGCGTAACTAGATCTTGAGACAAATGG
CAGTATTCATCCACAATTTTAAAAGAAAAGGGGGGATTGGGGGGTACAGTGCAGGGGAAAGAATAGTAGA
CATAATAGCAACAGACATACAAACTAAAGAATTACAAAAACAAATTACAAAAATTCAAAATTTTCGGGTT
TATTACAGGGACAGCAGAGATCCACTTTGGCGCCGGCTCGAGGGGGCCCGGGTGCAAAGATGGATAAAGT
TTTAAACAGAGAGGAATCTTTGCAGCTAATGGACCTTCTAGGTCTTGAAAGGAGTGGGAATTGGCTCCGG
TGCCCGTCAG
